Addgene plasmid #55109: mCherry-Myotilin-C-14
Purpose: Localization: Cytoskeleton, Excitation: 587, Emission: 610
Depositing lab: Michael Davidson.
Backbone
  Vector backbone: mCherry-C1
  Backbone size w/o insert (bp): 4750
  Vector type: Mammalian Expression
  Selectable markers: Neomycin (select with G418)
Growth in bacteria
  Bacterial resistance: Kanamycin, 50 μg/mL
  Growth temperature: 37°C
  Growth strain: DH5alpha
  Copy number: High Copy
Gene/Insert
  Gene/Insert name: Myotilin (alt name: NM_006790.1)
  Species: H. sapiens (human)
  Entrez Gene: MYOT (a.k.a. LGMD1, LGMD1A, MFM3, TTID, TTOD)
  Promoter: CMV
  Tag / fusion protein: mCherry (N terminal on backbone)
  Cloning method: Unknown
  Sequencing primers: 5′ CMV-F; 3′ SV40pA-R
Terms and licenses: Academic/Nonprofit Terms; Industry Terms: Not Available to Industry
Depositor comments: . Excitation = 587; Emission = 610
How to cite: mCherry-Myotilin-C-14 was a gift from Michael Davidson (Addgene plasmid # 55109 ; http://n2t.net/addgene:55109 ; RRID:Addgene_55109)
