[The description below was written by a language model from this plasmid's Addgene catalogue record and pLannotate feature annotations shown in this document.]
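Description:
mCherry-Myotilin-C-14 is a mammalian expression plasmid built on the mCherry-C1 backbone. It produces human myotilin (MYOT, also known as TTID) fused at its N-terminus to the red fluorescent protein mCherry. The feature table, generated from the full 5,933-nt sequence, shows the CMV immediate early enhancer and promoter driving the mCherry coding sequence. After a short gap that presumably encodes a linker, the MYOT open reading frame follows on the same strand. An SV40 polyadenylation signal terminates the transcript, and the small "large T antigen" fragment annotated just upstream of it is most likely part of that SV40-derived region, not a functional element. The CMV enhancer appears as two fragments only because the circular sequence is numbered across it.

The plasmid replicates in bacteria from a high-copy ColE1/pUC-type origin, and it also carries an f1 phage origin. One NeoR/KanR (Tn5 aminoglycoside phosphotransferase) cassette serves both hosts: a bacterial bla-type promoter provides kanamycin resistance in E. coli, while the SV40 early promoter and HSV TK polyadenylation signal allow G418 selection of stably transfected mammalian cells. The short ble and bGH poly(A) fragments are probably incidental matches to backbone remnants.

Myotilin is part of actin cross-linking complexes involved in myofibril assembly and stability at muscle Z lines, and the record lists the fusion's localization as cytoskeletal. The construct is thus a fluorescent marker for imaging myotilin distribution and associated cytoskeletal structures in transfected cells, with excitation at 587 nm and emission at 610 nm. The cloning method is not recorded.
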