Features (pLannotate 1.2.2; 15 found; start..end, strand, type, name):
     24..121     +  enhancer       CMV enhancer (fragment): human cytomegalovirus immediate early enhancer; contains an 18-bp deletion relative to the standard CMV enhancer
    122..325     +  promoter       CMV promoter: human cytomegalovirus (CMV) immediate early promoter
    370..1077    +  CDS            mCherry: mCherry is a basic (constitutively fluorescent) red fluorescent protein published in 2004, derived from Discosoma sp.. It is reported to be a very rapidly-maturing monomer with low acid sensitivity.
   1120..2610    +  CDS            MYOT: MYOTI_HUMAN - Also known as TTID. Experimental evidence at protein level: Swiss-Prot protein existence level 1. Component of a complex of multiple actin cross-linking proteins. Involved in the control of myofibril assembly and stability at the Z lines in muscle cells. From Homo sapiens (Human).
   2636..2720    +  CDS            large T antigen (fragment): large T antigen from SV40 (simian virus 40)
   2743..2864    +  polyA_signal   SV40 poly(A) signal: SV40 polyadenylation signal
   2898..3326    -  rep_origin     f1 ori (sequence partly withheld): f1 bacteriophage origin of replication; arrow indicates direction of (+) strand synthesis
   3353..3457    +  promoter       AmpR promoter: bla
   3526..3736    +  promoter       SV40 promoter: SV40 early promoter
   3779..4573    +  CDS            NeoR/KanR: aminoglycoside phosphotransferase from Tn5; aph(3')-II (or nptII); confers resistance to neomycin, kanamycin, and G418 (Geneticin®)
   4594..4746    +  CDS            ble (fragment): BLE_KLEPN - Experimental evidence at protein level: Swiss-Prot protein existence level 1. Binding protein with a strong affinity to the bleomycin family of antibiotics. Binds to CL990; an antimitotic-antibiotic compound. From Klebsiella pneumoniae.
   4805..4852    +  polyA_signal   HSV TK poly(A) signal: herpes simplex virus thymidine kinase polyadenylation signal (Cole and Stacy, 1985)
   4943..4959    -  polyA_signal   bGH poly(A) signal (fragment): bovine growth hormone polyadenylation signal
   5181..5769    +  rep_origin     ori: high-copy-number ColE1/pMB1/pBR322/pUC origin of replication
   5884..5933    +  enhancer       CMV enhancer (fragment): human cytomegalovirus immediate early enhancer
>Addgene plasmid #55109 | mCherry-Myotilin-C-14 | addgene full sequence | sequence record 275044 | Addgene NGS Result
TGGAGTTCCGCGTTACATAACTTACGGTAAATGGCCCGCCTGGCATTATGCCCAGTACATGACCTTATGG
GACTTTCCTACTTGGCAGTACATCTACGTATTAGTCATCGCTATTACCATGGTGATGCGGTTTTGGCAGT
ACATCAATGGGCGTGGATAGCGGTTTGACTCACGGGGATTTCCAAGTCTCCACCCCATTGACGTCAATGG
GAGTTTGTTTTGGCACCAAAATCAACGGGACTTTCCAAAATGTCGTAACAACTCCGCCCCATTGACGCAA
ATGGGCGGTAGGCGTGTACGGTGGGAGGTCTATATAAGCAGAGCTGGTTTAGTGAACCGTCAGATCCGCT
AGCGCTACCGGTCGCCACCATGGTGAGCAAGGGCGAGGAGGATAACATGGCCATCATCAAGGAGTTCATG
CGCTTCAAGGTGCACATGGAGGGCTCCGTGAACGGCCACGAGTTCGAGATCGAGGGCGAGGGCGAGGGCC
GCCCCTACGAGGGCACCCAGACCGCCAAGCTGAAGGTGACCAAGGGTGGCCCCCTGCCCTTCGCCTGGGA
CATCCTGTCCCCTCAGTTCATGTACGGCTCCAAGGCCTACGTGAAGCACCCCGCCGACATCCCCGACTAC
TTGAAGCTGTCCTTCCCCGAGGGCTTCAAGTGGGAGCGCGTGATGAACTTCGAGGACGGCGGCGTGGTGA
CCGTGACCCAGGACTCCTCCCTGCAGGACGGCGAGTTCATCTACAAGGTGAAGCTGCGCGGCACCAACTT
CCCCTCCGACGGCCCCGTAATGCAGAAGAAGACCATGGGCTGGGAGGCCTCCTCCGAGCGGATGTACCCC
GAGGACGGCGCCCTGAAGGGCGAGATCAAGCAGAGGCTGAAGCTGAAGGACGGCGGCCACTACGACGCTG
AGGTCAAGACCACCTACAAGGCCAAGAAGCCCGTGCAGCTGCCCGGCGCCTACAACGTCAACATCAAGTT
GGACATCACCTCCCACAACGAGGACTACACCATCGTGGAACAGTACGAACGCGCCGAGGGCCGCCACTCC
ACCGGCGGCATGGACGAGCTGTACAAGTCCGGAAGTGCTGGGAGCGCAAGCGGAAGCGGAGGCTCCGGTT
TTAACTACGAACGTCCAAAACACTTCATCCAGTCCCAAAACCCATGTGGCTCCAGATTGCAGCCTCCTGG
ACCAGAAACCTCCAGCTTCTCTAGCCAGACCAAACAGTCTTCCATTATCATCCAGCCCCGCCAGTGTACA
GAGCAAAGATTTTCTGCCTCCTCAACACTGAGCTCTCACATCACCATGTCCTCCTCTGCTTTCCCTGCTT
CTCCCCAGCAGCATGCTGGCTCCAACCCAGGCCAAAGGGTTACAACCACCTATAACCAGTCCCCAGCCAG
CTTCCTCAGCTCCATATTACCATCACAGCCTGATTACAATAGCAGTAAAATCCCTTCCGCTATGGATTCC
AACTATCAACAGTCCTCAGCTGGCCAACCTATAAATGCAAAGCCATCCCAAACTGCAAATGCTAAGCCCA
TACCAAGAACTCCTGATCATGAAATACAAGGATCAAAAGAAGCTTTGATTCAAGATTTGGAAAGAAAGCT
GAAATGCAAGGACACCCTTCTTCATAATGGAAATCAACGTCTAACATATGAAGAGAAGATGGCTCGCAGA
TTGCTAGGACCACAGAATGCAGCTGCTGTGTTTCAAGCTCAGGATGACAGTGGTGCACAAGACTCGCAGC
AACACAACTCAGAACATGCGCGACTGCAAGTTCCTACATCACAAGTAAGAAGTAGATCAACCTCAAGGGG
AGATGTGAATGATCAGGATGCAATCCAGGAGAAATTTTACCCACCACGTTTCATTCAAGTGCCAGAGAAC
ATGTCGATTGATGAAGGAAGATTCTGCAGAATGGACTTCAAAGTGAGTGGACTGCCAGCTCCTGATGTGT
CATGGTATCTAAATGGAAGAACAGTTCAATCAGATGATTTGCACAAAATGATAGTGTCTGAGAAGGGTCT
TCATTCACTCATCTTTGAAGTAGTCAGAGCTTCAGATGCAGGGGCTTATGCATGTGTTGCCAAGAATAGA
GCAGGAGAAGCCACCTTCACTGTGCAGCTGGATGTCCTTGCAAAAGAACATAAAAGAGCACCAATGTTTA
TCTACAAACCACAGAGCAAAAAAGTTTTAGAGGGAGATTCAGTGAAACTAGAATGCCAGATCTCGGCTAT
ACCTCCACCAAAGCTTTTCTGGAAAAGAAATAATGAAATGGTACAATTCAACACTGACCGAATAAGCTTA
TATCAAGATAACACTGGAAGAGTTACTTTACTGATAAAAGATGTAAACAAGAAAGATGCTGGGTGGTATA
CTGTGTCAGCAGTTAATGAAGCTGGAGTGACTACATGTAACACAAGATTAGACGTTACGGCACGTCCAAA
CCAAACTCTTCCAGCTCCTAAGCAGTTACGGGTTCGACCAACATTCAGCAAATATTTAGCACTTAATGGG
AAAGGTTTGAATGTAAAACAAGCTTTTAACCCAGAAGGAGAATTTCAGCGTTTGGCAGCTCAATCTGGAC
TCTATGAAAGTGAAGAACTTTAAGGATCCACCGGATCTAGATAACTGATCATAATCAGCCATACCACATT
TGTAGAGGTTTTACTTGCTTTAAAAAACCTCCCACACCTCCCCCTGAACCTGAAACATAAAATGAATGCA
ATTGTTGTTGTTAACTTGTTTATTGCAGCTTATAATGGTTACAAATAAAGCAATAGCATCACAAATTTCA
CAAATAAAGCATTTTTTTCACTGCATTCTAGTTGTGGTTTGTCCAAACTCATCAATGTATCTTAAGGCGT
AAATTGTAAGCGTTAATATTTTGTTAAAATTCGCGTTAAATTTTTGTTAAATCAGCTCATTTTTTAACCA
ATAGGCCGAAATCGGCAAAATCCCTTATAAATCAAAAGAATAGACCGAGATAGGGT
[37 nt withheld, positions 2997-3033]
AAAGAACGTGGACTCCAACGTCAAAGG
[49 nt withheld, positions 3061-3109]
T
[91 nt withheld, positions 3111-3201]
G
[124 nt withheld, positions 3203-3326]
CAGGTGGCACTTTTCGGGGAAATGTGCGCGGAACCCCTATTTGTTTATTTTTCTAAATACATTCAAATAT
GTATCCGCTCATGAGACAATAACCCTGATAAATGCTTCAATAATATTGAAAAAGGAAGAGTCCTGAGGCG
GAAAGAACCAGCTGTGGAATGTGTGTCAGTTAGGGTGTGGAAAGTCCCCAGGCTCCCCAGCAGGCAGAAG
TATGCAAAGCATGCATCTCAATTAGTCAGCAACCATAGTCCCGCCCCTAACTCCGCCCATCCCGCCCCTA
ACTCCGCCCAGTTCCGCCCATTCTCCGCCCCATGGCTGACTAATTTTTTTTATTTATGCAGAGGCCGAGG
CCGCCTCGGCCTCTGAGCTATTCCAGAAGTAGTGAGGAGGCTTTTTTGGAGGCCTAGGCTTTTGCAAAGA
TCGATCAAGAGACAGGATGAGGATCGTTTCGCATGATTGAACAAGATGGATTGCACGCAGGTTCTCCGGC
CGCTTGGGTGGAGAGGCTATTCGGCTATGACTGGGCACAACAGACAATCGGCTGCTCTGATGCCGCCGTG
TTCCGGCTGTCAGCGCAGGGGCGCCCGGTTCTTTTTGTCAAGACCGACCTGTCCGGTGCCCTGAATGAAC
TGCAAGACGAGGCAGCGCGGCTATCGTGGCTGGCCACGACGGGCGTTCCTTGCGCAGCTGTGCTCGACGT
TGTCACTGAAGCGGGAAGGGACTGGCTGCTATTGGGCGAAGTGCCGGGGCAGGATCTCCTGTCATCTCAC
CTTGCTCCTGCCGAGAAAGTATCCATCATGGCTGATGCAATGCGGCGGCTGCATACGCTTGATCCGGCTA
CCTGCCCATTCGACCACCAAGCGAAACATCGCATCGAGCGAGCACGTACTCGGATGGAAGCCGGTCTTGT
CGATCAGGATGATCTGGACGAAGAGCATCAGGGGCTCGCGCCAGCCGAACTGTTCGCCAGGCTCAAGGCG
AGCATGCCCGACGGCGAGGATCTCGTCGTGACCCATGGCGATGCCTGCTTGCCGAATATCATGGTGGAAA
ATGGCCGCTTTTCTGGATTCATCGACTGTGGCCGGCTGGGTGTGGCGGACCGCTATCAGGACATAGCGTT
GGCTACCCGTGATATTGCTGAAGAGCTTGGCGGCGAATGGGCTGACCGCTTCCTCGTGCTTTACGGTATC
GCCGCTCCCGATTCGCAGCGCATCGCCTTCTATCGCCTTCTTGACGAGTTCTTCTGAGCGGGACTCTGGG
GTTCGAAATGACCGACCAAGCGACGCCCAACCTGCCATCACGAGATTTCGATTCCACCGCCGCCTTCTAT
GAAAGGTTGGGCTTCGGAATCGTTTTCCGGGACGCCGGCTGGATGATCCTCCAGCGCGGGGATCTCATGC
TGGAGTTCTTCGCCCACCCTAGGGGGAGGCTAACTGAAACACGGAAGGAGACAATACCGGAAGGAACCCG
CGCTATGACGGCAATAAAAAGACAGAATAAAACGCACGGTGTTGGGTCGTTTGTTCATAAACGCGGGGTT
CGGTCCCAGGGCTGGCACTCTGTCGATACCCCACCGAGACCCCATTGGGGCCAATACGCCCGCGTTTCTT
CCTTTTCCCCACCCCACCCCCCAAGTTCGGGTGAAGGCCCAGGGCTCGCAGCCAACGTCGGGGCGGCAGG
CCCTGCCATAGCCTCAGGTTACTCATATATACTTTAGATTGATTTAAAACTTCATTTTTAATTTAAAAGG
ATCTAGGTGAAGATCCTTTTTGATAATCTCATGACCAAAATCCCTTAACGTGAGTTTTCGTTCCACTGAG
CGTCAGACCCCGTAGAAAAGATCAAAGGATCTTCTTGAGATCCTTTTTTTCTGCGCGTAATCTGCTGCTT
GCAAACAAAAAAACCACCGCTACCAGCGGTGGTTTGTTTGCCGGATCAAGAGCTACCAACTCTTTTTCCG
AAGGTAACTGGCTTCAGCAGAGCGCAGATACCAAATACTGTTCTTCTAGTGTAGCCGTAGTTAGGCCACC
ACTTCAAGAACTCTGTAGCACCGCCTACATACCTCGCTCTGCTAATCCTGTTACCAGTGGCTGCTGCCAG
TGGCGATAAGTCGTGTCTTACCGGGTTGGACTCAAGACGATAGTTACCGGATAAGGCGCAGCGGTCGGGC
TGAACGGGGGGTTCGTGCACACAGCCCAGCTTGGAGCGAACGACCTACACCGAACTGAGATACCTACAGC
GTGAGCTATGAGAAAGCGCCACGCTTCCCGAAGGGAGAAAGGCGGACAGGTATCCGGTAAGCGGCAGGGT
CGGAACAGGAGAGCGCACGAGGGAGCTTCCAGGGGGAAACGCCTGGTATCTTTATAGTCCTGTCGGGTTT
CGCCACCTCTGACTTGAGCGTCGATTTTTGTGATGCTCGTCAGGGGGGCGGAGCCTATGGAAAAACGCCA
GCAACGCGGCCTTTTTACGGTTCCTGGCCTTTTGCTGGCCTTTTGCTCACATGTTCTTTCCTGCGTTATC
CCCTGATTCTGTGGATAACCGTATTACCGCCATGCATTAGTTATTAATAGTAATCAATTACGGGGTCATT
AGTTCATAGCCCATATA
